>Addgene plasmid #104825 | pSC51 | addgene full sequence | sequence record 203148 | Addgene NGS Result
CCTTGCTCGTCGGTGATGTACTTCACCAGCTCCGCGAAGTCGCTCTTCTTGATGGAGCGCATGGGGACGT
GCTTGGCAATCACGCGCACCCCCCGGCCGTTTTAGCGGCTAAAAAAGTCATGGCTCTGCCCTCGGGCGGA
CCACGCCCATCATGACCTTGCCAAGCTCGTCCTGCTTCTCTTCGATCTTCGCCAGCAGGGCGAGGATCGT
GGCATCACCGAACCGCGCCGTGCGCGGGTCGTCGGTGAGCCAGAGTTTCAGCAGGCCGCCCAGGCGGCCC
AGGTCGCCATTGATGCGGGCCAGCTCGCGGACGTGCTCATAGTCCACGACGCCCGTGATTTTGTAGCCCT
GGCCGACGGCCAGCAGGTAGGCCGACAGGCTCATGCCGGCCGCCGCCGCCTTTTCCTCAATCGCTCTTCG
TTCGTCTGGAAGGCAGTACACCTTGATAGGTGGGCTGCCCTTCCTGGTTGGCTTGGTTTCATCAGCCATC
CGCTTGCCCTCATCTGTTACGCCGGCGGTAGCCGGCCAGCCTCGCAGAGCAGGATTCCCGTTGAGCACCG
CCAGGTGCGAATAAGGGACAGTGAAGAAGGAACACCCGCTCGCGGGTGGGCCTACTTCACCTATCCTGCC
CGGCTGACGCCGTTGGATACACCAAGGAAAGTCTACACGAACCCTTTGGCAAAATCCTGTATATCGTGCG
AAAAAGGATGGATATACCGAAAAAATCGCTATAATGACCCCGAAGCAGGGTTATGCAGCGGAAAAGCGCC
ACGCTTCCCGAAGGGAGAAAGGCGGACAGGTATCCGGTAAGCGGCAGGGTCGGAACAGGAGAGCGCACGA
GGGAGCTTCCAGGGGGAAACGCCTGGTATCTTTATAGTCCTGTCGGGTTTCGCCACCTCTGACTTGAGCG
TCGATTTTTGTGATGCTCGTCAGGGGGGCGGAGCCTATGGAAAAACGCCAGCAACGCGGCCTTTTTACGG
TTCCTGGCCTTTTGCTGGCCTTTTGCTCACATGTTCTTTCCTGCGTTATCCCCTGATTCTGTGGATAACC
GTATTACCGCCTTTGAGTGAGCTGATACCGCTCGCCGCAGCCGAACGACCGAGCGCAGCGAGTCAGTGAG
CGAGGAAGCGGAAGAGCGCCAGAAGGCCGCCAGAGAGGCCGAGCGCGGCCGTGAGGCTTGGACGCTAGGG
CAGGGCATGAAAAAGCCCGTAGCGGGCTGCTACGGGCGTCTGACGCGGTGGAAAGGGGGAGGGGATGTTG
TCTACATGGCTCTGCTGTAGTGAGTGGGTTGCGCTCCGGCAGCGGTCCTGATCAATCGTCACCCTTTCTC
GGTCCTTCAACGTTCCTGACAACGAGCCTCCTTTTCGCCAATCCATCGACAATCACCGCGAGTCCCTGCT
CGAACGCTGCGTCCGGACCGGCTTCGTCGAAGGCGTCTATCGCGGCCCGCAACAGCGGCGAGAGCGGAGC
CTGTTCAACGGTGCCGCCGCGCTCGCCGGCATCGCTGTCGCCGGCCTGCTCCTCAAGCACGGCCCCAACA
GTGAAGTAGCTGATTGTCATCAGCGCATTGACGGCGTCCCCGGCCGAAAAACCCGCCTCGCAGAGGAAGC
GAAGCTGCGCGTCGGCCGTTTCCATCTGCGGTGCGCCCGGTCGCGTGCCGGCATGGATGCGCGCGCCATC
GCGGTAGGCGAGCAGCGCCTGCCTGAAGCTGCGGGCATTCCCGATCAGAAATGAGCGCCAGTCGTCGTCG
GCTCTCGGCACCGAATGCGTATGATTCTCCGCCAGCATGGCTTCGGCCAGTGCGTCGAGCAGCGCCCGCT
TGTTCCTGAAGTGCCAGTAAAGCGCCGGCTGCTGAACCCCCAACCGTTCCGCCAGTTTGCGTGTCGTCAG
ACCGTCTACGCCGACCTCGTTCAACAGGTCCAGGGCGGCACGGATCACTGTATTCGGCTGCAACTTTGTC
ATGCTTGACACTTTATCACTGATAAACATAATATGTCCACCAACTTATCAGTGATAAAGAATCCGCGCGT
TCAATCGGACCAGCGGAGGCTGGTCCGGAGGCCAGACGTGAAACCCAACATACCCCTGATCGTAATTCTG
AGCACTGTCGCGCTCGACGCTGTCGGCATCGGCCTGATTATGCCGGTGCTGCCGGGCCTCCTGCGCGATC
TGGTTCACTCGAACGACGTCACCGCCCACTATGGCATTCTGCTGGCGCTGTATGCGTTGGTGCAATTTGC
CTGCGCACCTGTGCTGGGCGCGCTGTCGGATCGTTTCGGGCGGCGGCCAATCTTGCTCGTCTCGCTGGCC
GGCGCCAGATCTGGGGAACCCTGTGGTTGGCATGCACATACAAATGGACGAACGGATAAACCTTTTCACG
CCCTTTTAAATATCCGATTATTCTAATAAACGCTCTTTTCTCTTAGGTTTACCCGCCAATATATCCTGTC
AAACACTGATAGTTTAAACTGAAGGCGGGAAACGACAATCTGATCATGAGCGGAGAATTAAGGGAGTCAC
GTTATGACCCCCGCCGATGACGCGGGACAAGCCGTTTTACGTTTGGAACTGACAGAACCGCAACGTTGAA
GGAGCCACTCAGCCGCGGGTTTCTGGAGTTTAATGAGCTAAGCACATACGTCAGAAACCATTATTGCGCG
TTCAAAAGTCGCCTAAGGTCACTATCAGCTAGACGGACGCGGCCGCGGGCCCAATATAACAACGACGTCG
TAACAGATAAAGCGAAGCTTGAAGGTGCATGTGACTCCGTCAAGATTACGAAACCGCCAACTACCACGCA
AATTGCAATTCTCAATTTCCTAGAAGGACTCTCCGAAAATGCATCCAATACCAAATATTACCCGTGTCAT
AGGCACCAAGTGACACCATACATGAACACGCGTCACAATATGACTGGAGAAGGGTTCCACACCTTATGCT
ATAAAACGCCCCACACCCCTCCTCCTTCCTTCGCAGTTCAATTCCAATATATTCCATTCTCTCTGTGTAT
TTCCCTACCTCTCCCTTCAAGGTTAGTCGATTTCTTCTGTTTTTCTTCTTCGTTCTTTCCATGAATTGTG
TATGTTCTTTGATCAATACGATGTTGATTTGATTGTGTTTTGTTTGGTTTCATCGATCTTCAATTTTCAT
AATCAGATTCAGCTTTTATTATCTTTACAACAACGTCCTTAATTTGATGATTCTTTAATCGTAGATTTGC
TCTAATTAGAGCTTTTTCATGTCAGATCCCTTTACAACAAGCCTTAATTGTTGATTCATTAATCGTAGAT
TAGGGCTTTTTTCATTGATTACTTCAGATCCGTTAAACGTAACCATAGATCAGGGCTTTTTCATGAATTA
CTTCAGATCCGTTAAACAACAGCCTTATTTTTTATACTTCTGTGGTTTTTCAAGAAATTGTTCAGATCCG
TTGACAAAAAGCCTTATTCGTTGATTCTATATCGTTTTTCGAGAGATATTGCTCAGATCTGTTAGCAACT
GCCTTGTTTGTTGATTCTATTGCCGTGGATTAGGGTTTTTTTTCACGAGATTGCTTCAGATCCGTACTTA
AGATTACGTAATGGATTTTGATTCTGATTTATCTGTGATTGTTGACTCGACAGGTACCTTCAAACCTCGA
GGCGCGCCAAGCTATCAAACAAGTTTGTACAAAAAAGCAGGCTCCGAATTCGCCCTTCACCATGGATTAC
AAGGATGATGATGATAAGGATTACAAGGATGATGATGATAAGATGGCTCCAAAGAAGAAGAGAAAGGTTG
GAATCCACGGAGTTCCAGCTGCTGATAAGAAGTACTCTATCGGACTTGACATCGGAACCAACTCTGTTGG
ATGGGCTGTTATCACCGATGAGTACAAGGTTCCATCTAAGAAGTTCAAGGTTCTTGGAAACACCGATAGA
CACTCTATCAAGAAGAACCTTATCGGTGCTCTTCTTTTCGATTCTGGAGAGACCGCTGAGGCTACCAGAT
TGAAGAGAACCGCTAGAAGAAGATACACCAGAAGAAAGAACAGAATCTGCTACCTTCAGGAAATCTTCTC
TAACGAGATGGCTAAGGTTGATGATTCTTTCTTCCACAGACTTGAGGAGTCTTTCCTTGTTGAGGAGGAT
AAGAAGCACGAGAGACACCCAATCTTCGGAAACATCGTTGATGAGGTTGCTTACCACGAGAAGTACCCAA
CCATCTACCACCTTAGAAAGAAGTTGGTTGATTCTACCGATAAGGCTGATCTTAGACTTATCTACCTTGC
TCTTGCTCACATGATCAAGTTCAGAGGACACTTCCTTATCGAGGGAGACCTTAACCCAGATAACTCTGAT
GTTGATAAGTTGTTCATCCAGCTTGTTCAGACCTACAACCAGCTTTTCGAGGAGAACCCAATCAACGCTT
CTGGAGTTGATGCTAAGGCTATCCTTTCTGCTAGACTTTCTAAGTCTCGTAGACTTGAGAACCTTATCGC
TCAGCTTCCAGGAGAGAAGAAGAACGGACTTTTCGGAAACCTTATCGCTCTTTCTCTTGGACTTACCCCA
AACTTCAAGTCTAACTTCGATCTTGCTGAGGATGCTAAGTTGCAGCTTTCTAAGGATACCTACGATGATG
ATCTTGATAACCTTCTTGCTCAGATCGGAGATCAGTACGCTGATCTTTTCCTTGCTGCTAAGAACCTTTC
TGATGCTATCCTTCTTTCTGACATCCTTAGAGTTAACACCGAGATCACCAAGGCTCCACTTTCTGCTTCT
ATGATCAAGAGATACGATGAGCACCACCAGGATCTTACCCTTTTGAAGGCTCTTGTTAGACAGCAGCTTC
CAGAGAAGTACAAGGAAATCTTCTTCGATCAGTCTAAGAACGGATACGCTGGATACATCGATGGAGGAGC
TTCTCAGGAGGAGTTCTACAAGTTCATCAAGCCAATCCTTGAGAAGATGGATGGAACCGAGGAGCTTCTT
GTTAAGTTGAACAGAGAGGATCTTCTTAGAAAGCAGAGAACCTTCGATAACGGATCTATCCCACACCAGA
TCCACCTTGGAGAGCTTCACGCTATCCTTCGTAGACAGGAGGATTTCTACCCATTCTTGAAGGATAACAG
AGAGAAGATCGAGAAGATCCTTACCTTCAGAATCCCATACTACGTTGGACCACTTGCTAGAGGAAACTCT
CGTTTCGCTTGGATGACCAGAAAGTCTGAGGAGACCATCACCCCTTGGAACTTCGAGGAGGTAAGTTTCT
GCTTCTACCTTTGATATATATATAATAATTATCATTAATTAGTAGTAATATAATATTTCAAATATTTTTT
TCAAAATAAAAGAATGTAGTATATAGCAATTGCTTTTCTGTAGTTTATAAGTGTGTATATTTTAATTTAT
AACTTTTCTAATATATGACCAAAATTTGTTGATGTGCAGGTTGTTGATAAGGGAGCTTCTGCTCAGTCTT
TCATCGAGAGAATGACCAACTTCGATAAGAACCTTCCAAACGAGAAGGTTCTTCCAAAGCACTCTCTTCT
TTACGAGTACTTCACCGTTTACAACGAGCTTACCAAGGTTAAGTACGTTACCGAGGGAATGAGAAAGCCA
GCTTTCCTTTCTGGAGAGCAGAAGAAGGCTATCGTTGATCTTCTTTTCAAGACCAACAGAAAGGTTACCG
TTAAGCAGTTGAAGGAGGATTACTTCAAGAAGATCGAGTGCTTCGATTCTGTTGAAATCTCTGGAGTTGA
GGATAGATTCAACGCTTCTCTTGGAACCTACCACGATCTTTTGAAGATCATCAAGGATAAGGATTTCCTT
GATAACGAGGAGAACGAGGACATCCTTGAGGACATCGTTCTTACCCTTACCCTTTTCGAGGATAGAGAGA
TGATCGAGGAGAGACTCAAGACCTACGCTCACCTTTTCGATGATAAGGTTATGAAGCAGTTGAAGAGAAG
AAGATACACCGGATGGGGTAGACTTTCTCGTAAGTTGATCAACGGAATCAGAGATAAGCAGTCTGGAAAG
ACCATCCTTGATTTCTTGAAGTCTGATGGATTCGCTAACAGAAACTTCATGCAGCTTATCCACGATGATT
CTCTTACCTTCAAGGAGGACATCCAGAAGGCTCAGGTTTCTGGACAGGGAGATTCTCTTCACGAGCACAT
CGCTAACCTTGCTGGATCTCCAGCTATCAAGAAGGGAATCCTTCAGACCGTTAAGGTTGTTGATGAGCTT
GTTAAGGTTATGGGTAGACACAAGCCAGAGAACATCGTTATCGAGATGGCTAGAGAGAACCAGACCACCC
AGAAGGGACAGAAGAACTCTCGTGAGAGAATGAAGAGAATCGAGGAGGGAATCAAGGAGCTTGGATCTCA
AATCTTGAAGGAGCACCCAGTTGAGAACACCCAGCTTCAGAACGAGAAGTTGTACCTTTACTACCTTCAG
AACGGAAGAGATATGTACGTTGATCAGGAGCTTGACATCAACAGACTTTCTGATTACGATGTTGATCACA
TCGTTCCACAGTCTTTCTTGAAGGATGATTCTATCGATAACAAGGTTCTTACCCGTTCTGATAAGAACAG
AGGAAAGTCTGATAACGTTCCATCTGAGGAGGTTGTTAAGAAGATGAAGAACTACTGGAGACAGCTTCTT
AACGCTAAGTTGATCACCCAGAGAAAGTTCGATAACCTTACCAAGGCTGAGAGAGGAGGACTTTCTGAGC
TTGATAAGGCTGGATTCATCAAGAGACAGCTTGTTGAGACCAGACAGATCACCAAGCACGTTGCTCAGAT
CCTTGATTCTCGTATGAACACCAAGTACGATGAGAACGATAAGTTGATCAGAGAGGTTAAGGTTATCACC
TTGAAGTCTAAGTTGGTTTCTGATTTCAGAAAGGATTTCCAGTTCTACAAGGTTAGAGAGATCAACAACT
ACCACCACGCTCACGATGCTTACCTTAACGCTGTTGTTGGAACCGCTCTTATCAAGAAGTACCCAAAGTT
GGAGTCTGAGTTCGTTTACGGAGATTACAAGGTTTACGATGTTAGAAAGATGATCGCTAAGTCTGAGCAG
GAGATCGGAAAGGCTACCGCTAAGTACTTCTTCTACTCTAACATCATGAACTTCTTCAAGACCGAGATCA
CCCTTGCTAACGGAGAGATCAGAAAGAGACCACTTATCGAGACCAACGGAGAGACCGGAGAGATCGTTTG
GGATAAGGGAAGAGATTTCGCTACCGTTAGAAAGGTTCTTTCTATGCCACAGGTTAACATCGTTAAGAAA
ACCGAGGTTCAGACCGGAGGATTCTCTAAGGAGTCTATCCTTCCAAAGAGAAACTCTGATAAGTTGATCG
CTAGAAAGAAGGATTGGGACCCAAAGAAGTACGGAGGATTCGATTCTCCAACCGTTGCTTACTCTGTTCT
TGTTGTTGCTAAGGTTGAGAAGGGAAAGTCTAAGAAGTTGAAGTCTGTTAAGGAGCTTCTTGGAATCACC
ATCATGGAGCGTTCTTCTTTCGAGAAGAACCCAATCGATTTCCTTGAGGCTAAGGGATACAAGGAGGTTA
AGAAGGATCTTATCATCAAGTTGCCAAAGTACTCTCTTTTCGAGCTTGAGAACGGAAGAAAGAGAATGCT
TGCTTCTGCTGGAGAGCTTCAGAAGGGAAACGAGCTTGCTCTTCCATCTAAGTACGTTAACTTCCTTTAC
CTTGCTTCTCACTACGAGAAGTTGAAGGGATCTCCAGAGGATAACGAGCAGAAGCAGCTTTTCGTTGAGC
AGCACAAGCACTACCTTGATGAGATCATCGAGCAAATCTCTGAGTTCTCTAAGAGAGTTATCCTTGCTGA
TGCTAACCTTGATAAGGTTCTTTCTGCTTACAACAAGCACAGAGATAAGCCAATCAGAGAGCAGGCTGAG
AACATCATCCACCTTTTCACCCTTACCAACCTTGGTGCTCCAGCTGCTTTCAAGTACTTCGATACCACCA
TCGATAGAAAAAGATACACCTCTACCAAGGAGGTTCTTGATGCTACCCTTATCCACCAGTCTATCACCGG
ACTTTACGAGACCAGAATCGATCTTTCTCAGCTTGGAGGAGATAAGAGACCAGCTGCTACCAAGAAGGCT
GGACAGGCTAAGAAGAAGAAGTGAGACGTCCGATCGTTCAAACATTTGGCAATAAAGTTTCTTAAGATTG
AATCCTGTTGCCGGTCTTGCGATGATTATCATATAATTTCTGTTGAATTACGTTAAGCATGTAATAATTA
ACATGTAATGCATGACGTTATTTATGAGATGGGTTTTTATGATTAGAGTCCCGCAATTATACATTTAATA
CGCGATAGAAAACAAAATATAGCGCGCAAACTAGGATAAATTATCGCGCGCGGTGTCATCTATGTTACTA
GATCGGGAATTGATCCCCCCTCGACAGCTTCCGGAAAGGGCGAATTCGCAACTTTGTATACAAAAGTTGC
CGAGCTCGCGGCCGCATGTTGTTGTTACCAGAAAGTAAATAAATGTTCAATCTCTGATGTTCTCAAGTAA
GTGAGTTTTATTGGGAATAATATTAACTTATGTTCTTCTTGCATTTGATTTCTTTGCCGCTCTCTTCTTC
TATCTTAAATCTGTGTATACTATTTCACTATTGGGCTTTTTATTAGTCTATAATGGGACTCAAAATAAGG
CTTTGGCCCACATCAAAAAGATAAGTCACAAATCAAAACTAAATTCAGAGTCTTTTCTCCCACATCGGTC
ACTGTACTCATTTTGTGTTTGTTTATATATTACACGAACCGATCTTTGGTACGTGCCAAGAATAAGAAAC
AAGGTTTTAGAGCTAGAAATAGCAAGTTAAAATAAGGCTAGTCCGTTATCAACTTGAAAAAGTGGCACCG
AGTCGGTGCTTTTTTTCTAGACCCAGCTTTCTTGTACAAAGTTGGCATTACCATGGCTTCGTTGAACAAC
GGAAACTCGACTTGCCTTCCGCACAATACATCATTTCTTCTTAGCTTTTTTTCTTCTTCTTCGTTCATAC
AGTTTTTTTTTGTTTATCAGCTTACATTTTCTTGAACCGTAGCTTTCGTTTTCTTCTTTTTAACTTTCCA
TTCGGAGTTTTTGTATCTTGTTTCATAGTTTGTCCCAGGATTAGAATGATTAGGCATCGAACCTTCAAGA
ATTTGATTGAATAAAACATCTTCATTCTTAAGATATGAAGATAATCTTCAAAAGGCCCCTGGGAATCTGA
AAGAAGAGAAGCAGGCCCATTTATATGGGAAAGAACAATAGTATTTCTTATATAGGCCCATTTAAGTTGA
AAACAATCTTCAAAAGTCCCACATCGCTTAGATAAGAAAACGAAGCTGAGTTTATATACAGCTAGAGTCG
AAGTAGTGATTGTTAGCTGGAATCATGTTTACGTTTTAGAGCTAGAAATAGCAAGTTAAAATAAGGCTAG
TCCGTTATCAACTTGAAAAAGTGGCACCGAGTCGGTGCTTTTTTTCTAGACCCAGCTTTCTTGTACAAAG
TTGGCATTACTGCAGGTCGACGACCCAGCTTTCTTGTACAAAGTTGGCATTACCATGGCTTCGTTGAACA
ACGGAAACTCGACTTGCCTTCCGCACAATACATCATTTCTTCTTAGCTTTTTTTCTTCTTCTTCGTTCAT
ACAGTTTTTTTTTGTTTATCAGCTTACATTTTCTTGAACCGTAGCTTTCGTTTTCTTCTTTTTAACTTTC
CATTCGGAGTTTTTGTATCTTGTTTCATAGTTTGTCCCAGGATTAGAATGATTAGGCATCGAACCTTCAA
GAATTTGATTGAATAAAACATCTTCATTCTTAAGATATGAAGATAATCTTCAAAAGGCCCCTGGGAATCT
GAAAGAAGAGAAGCAGGCCCATTTATATGGGAAAGAACAATAGTATTTCTTATATAGGCCCATTTAAGTT
GAAAACAATCTTCAAAAGTCCCACATCGCTTAGATAAGAAAACGAAGCTGAGTTTATATACAGCTAGAGT
CGAAGTAGTGATTGTTAGCTGGAATCATGTTTACGTTTTAGAGCTAGAAATAGCAAGTTAAAATAAGGCT
AGTCCGTTATCAACTTGAAAAAGTGGCACCGAGTCGGTGCTTTTTTTCTAGACCCAGCTTTCTTGTACAA
AGTTGGCATTACTGCAGGTCGACGACCCAGCTTTCTTGTACAAAGTGGTTCGATAATTCTTAATTAACTA
GTTCTAATCTAGAGTCCTGCTTTAATGAGATATGCGAGACGCCTATGATCGCATGATATTTGCTTTCAAT
TCTGTTGTGCACGTTGTAAAAAACCTGAGCATGTGTAGCTCAGATCCTTACCGCCGGTTTCGGTTCATTC
TAATGAATATATCACCCGTTACTATCGTATTTTTATGAATAATATTCTCCGTTCAATTTACTGATTGTAC
CCTACTACTTATATGTACAATATTAAAATGAAAACAATATATTGTGCTGAATAGGTTTATAGCGACATCT
ATGATAGAGCGCCACAATAACAAACAATTGCGTTTTATTATTACAAATCCAATTTTAAAAAAAGCGGCAG
AACCGGTCAAACCTAAAAGACTGATTACATAAATCTTATTCAAATTTCAAAAGTGCCCCAGGGGCTAGTA
TCTACGACACACCGAGCGGCGAACTAATAACGCTCACTGAAGGGAACTCCGGTTCCCCGCCGGCGCGCAT
GGGTGAGATTCCTTGAAGTTGAGTATTGGCCGTCCGCTCTACCGAAAGTTACGGGCACCATTCAACCCGG
TCCAGCACGGCGGCCGGGTAACCGACTTGCTGCCCCGAGAATTATGCAGCATTTTTTTGGTGTATGTGGG
CCCCAAATGAAGTGCAGGTCAAACCTTGACAGTGACGACAAATCGTTGGGCGGGTCCAGGGCGAATTTTG
CGACAACATGTCGAGGCTCAGCAGGACCTGCAGGCATGCAAGCTAGTGAAGAATCGATTTGCTACGTATT
GCCCCTGCAGGTCCCCAGATTAGCCTTTTCAATTTCAGAAAGAATGCTAACCCACAGATGGTTAGAGAGG
CTTACGCAGCAGGTCTCATCAAGACGATCTACCCGAGCAATAATCTCCAGGAAATCAAATACCTTCCCAA
GAAGGTTAAAGATGCAGTCAAAAGATTCAGGACTAACTGCATCAAGAACACAGAGAAAGATATATTTCTC
AAGATCAGAAGTACTATTCCAGTATGGACGATTCAAGGCTTGCTTCACAAACCAAGGCAAGTAATAGAGA
TTGGAGTCTCTAAAAAGGTAGTTCCCACTGAATCAAAGGCCATGGAGTCAAAGATTCAAATAGAGGACCT
AACAGAACTCGCCGTAAAGACTGGCGAACAGTTCATACAGAGTCTCTTACGACTCAATGACAAGAAGAAA
ATCTTCGTCAACATGGTGGAGCACGACACACTTGTCTACTCCAAAAATATCAAAGATACAGTCTCAGAAG
ACCAAAGGGCAATTGAGACTTTTCAACAAAGGGTAATATCCGGAAACCTCCTCGGATTCCATTGCCCAGC
TATCTGTCACTTTATTGTGAAGATAGTGGAAAAGGAAGGTGGCTCCTACAAATGCCATCATTGCGATAAA
GGAAAGGCCATCGTTGAAGATGCCTCTGCCGACAGTGGTCCCAAAGATGGACCCCCACCCACGAGGAGCA
TCGTGGAAAAAGAAGACGTTCCAACCACGTCTTCAAAGCAAGTGGATTGATGTGATATCTCCACTGACGT
AAGGGATGACGCACAATCCCACTATCCTTCGCAAGACCCTTCCTCTATATAAGGAAGTTCATTTCATTTG
GAGAGAACACGGGGGACTCTAGAGGATCCATGAGCCCAGAACGACGCCCGGCCGACATCCGCCGTGCCAC
CGAGGCGGACATGCCGGCGGTCTGCACCATCGTCAACCACTACATCGAGACAAGCACGGTCAACTTCCGT
ACCGAGCCGCAGGAACCGCAGGAGTGGACGGACGACCTCGTCCGTCTGCGGGAGCGCTATCCCTGGCTCG
TCGCCGAGGTGGACGGCGAGGTCGCCGGCATCGCCTACGCGGGCCCCTGGAAGGCACGCAACGCCTACGA
CTGGACGGCCGAGTCGACCGTGTACGTCTCCCCCCGCCACCAGCGGACGGGACTGGGCTCCACGCTCTAC
ACCCACCTGCTGAAGTCCCTGGAGGCACAGGGCTTCAAGAGCGTGGTCGCTGTCATCGGGCTGCCCAACG
ACCCGAGCGTGCGCATGCACGAGGCGCTCGGATATGCCCCCCGCGGCATGCTGCGGGCGGCCGGCTTCAA
GCACGGGAACTGGCATGACGTGGGTTTCTGGCAGCTGGACTTCAGCCTGCCGGTACCGCCCCGTCCGGTC
CTGCCCGTCACCGAGATCTGAACGGAGTGCGCGTGGCATCGCCCGAGTTGGAGCTGGTACGGGAACTCAT
CGAACTCAACTGGCATACCCGCAATGGTGAGGTGGAACCGCGGCGGATCGCGTACGACCGTGCCCAGGAG
GGGGTACCGAGCTCGAATTTCCCCGATCGTTCAAACATTTGGCAATAAAGTTTCTTAAGATTGAATCCTG
TTGCCGGTCTTGCGATGATTATCATATAATTTCTGTTGAATTACGTTAAGCATGTAATAATTAACATGTA
ATGCATGACGTTATTTATGAGATGGGTTTTTATGATTAGAGTCCCGCAATTATACATTTAATACGCGATA
GAAAACAAAATATAGCGCGCAAACTAGGATAAATTATCGCGCGCGGTGTCATCTATGTTACTAGATCGGG
AATTAATTCACTGGCCGTCGTTTTACAACGTCGTGACTGGGAAAACCCTGGCGTTACCCAACTTAATCGC
CTTGCAGCACATCCCCCTTTCGCCAGCTGGCGTAATAGCGAAGAGGCCCGCACCGATCGCCCTTCCCAAC
AGTTGCGCAGCCTGAATG
[44 nt withheld, positions 12969-13012]
C
[141 nt withheld, positions 13014-13154]
CCTTTGACGTTGGAGTCCACGTTCTTT
[37 nt withheld, positions 13182-13218]
ACCCTATCTCGGGCTATTCTTTTGATTTATAAGGGATTTTGCCGATTTCGGAACCACCATCAAACAGGAT
TTTCGCCTGCTGGGGCAAACCAGCGTGGACCGCTTGCTGCAACTCTCTCAGGGCCAGGCGGTGAAGGGCA
ATCAGCTGTTGCCCGTCTCACTGGTGAAAAGAAAAACCACCCCAGTACATTAAAAACGTCCGCAATGTGT
TATTAAGTTGTCTAAGCGTCAATTTGTTTACACCACAATATATCCTGCCACCAGCCAGCCAACAGCTCCC
CGACCGGCAGCTCGGCACAAAATCACCACTCGATACAGGCAGCCCATCAGTCCGGGACGGCGTCAGCGGG
AGAGCCGTTGTAAGGCGGCAGACTTTGCTCATGTTACCGATGCTATTCGGAAGAACGGCAACTAAGCTGC
CGGGTTTGAAACACGGATGATCTCGCGGAGGGTAGCATGTTGATTGTAACGATGACAGAGCGTTGCTGCC
TGTGATCAAATATCATCTCCCTCGCAGAGATCCGAATTATCAGCCTTCTTATTCATTTCTCGCTTAACCG
TGACAGGCTGTCGATCTTGAGAACTATGCCGACATAATAGGAAATCGCTGGATAAAGCCGCTGAGGAAGC
TGAGTGGCGCTATTTCTTTAGAAGTGAACGTTGACGATATCAACTCCCCTATCCATTGCTCACCGAATGG
TACAGGTCGGGGACCCGAAGTTCCGACTGTCGGCCTGATGCATCCCCGGCTGATCGACCCCAGATCTGGG
GCTGAGAAAGCCCAGTAAGGAAACAACTGTAGGTTCGAGTCGCGAGATCCCCCGGAACCAAAGGAAGTAG
GTTAAACCCGCTCCGATCAGGCCGAGCCACGCCAGGCCGAGAACATTGGTTCCTGTAGGCATCGGGATTG
GCGGATCAAACACTAAAGCTACTGGAACGAGCAGAAGTCCTCCGGCCGCCAGTTGCCAGGCGGTAAAGGT
GAGCAGAGGCACGGGAGGTTGCCACTTGCGGGTCAGCACGGTTCCGAACGCCATGGAAACCGCCCCCGCC
AGGCCCGCTGCGACGCCGACAGGATCTAGCGCTGCGTTTGGTGTCAACACCAACAGCGCCACGCCCGCAG
TTCCGCAAATAGCCCCCAGGACCGCCATCAATCGTATCGGGCTACCTAGCAGAGCGGCAGAGATGAACAC
GACCATCAGCGGCTGCACAGCGCCTACCGTCGCCGCGACCCCGCCCGGCAGGCGGTAGACCGAAATAAAC
AACAAGCTCCAGAATAGCGAAATATTAAGTGCGCCGAGGATGAAGATGCGCATCCACCAGATTCCCGTTG
GAATCTGTCGGACGATCATCACGAGCAATAAACCCGCCGGCAACGCCCGCAGCAGCATACCGGCGACCCC
TCGGCCTCGCTGTTCGGGCTCCACGAAAACGCCGGACAGATGCGCCTTGTGAGCGTCCTTGGGGCCGTCC
TCCTGTTTGAAGACCGACAGCCCAATGATCTCGCCGTCGATGTAGGCGCCGAATGCCACGGCATCTCGCA
ACCGTTCAGCGAACGCCTCCATGGGCTTTTTCTCCTCGTGCTCGTAAACGGACCCGAACATCTCTGGAGC
TTTCTTCAGGGCCGACAATCGGATCTCGCGGAAATCCTGCACGTCGGCCGCTCCAAGCCGTCGAATCTGA
GCCTTAATCACAATTGTCAATTTTAATCCTCTGTTTATCGGCAGTTCGTAGAGCGCGCCGTGCGTCCCGA
GCGATACTGAGCGAAGCAAGTGCGTCGAGCAGTGCCCGCTTGTTCCTGAAATGCCAGTAAAGCGCTGGCT
GCTGAACCCCCAGCCGGAACTGACCCCACAAGGCCCTAGCGTTTGCAATGCACCAGGTCATCATTGACCC
AGGCGTGTTCCACCAGGCCGCTGCCTCGCAACTCTTCGCAGGCTTCGCCGACCTGCTCGCGCCACTTCTT
CACGCGGGTGGAATCCGATCCGCACATGAGGCGGAAGGTTTCCAGCTTGAGCGGGTACGGCTCCCGGTGC
GAGCTGAAATAGTCGAACATCCGTCGGGCCGTCGGCGACAGCTTGCGGTACTTCTCCCATATGAATTTCG
TGTAGTGGTCGCCAGCAAACAGCACGACGATTTCCTCGTCGATCAGGACCTGGCAACGGGACGTTTTCTT
GCCACGGTCCAGGACGCGGAAGCGGTGCAGCAGCGACACCGATTCCAGGTGCCCAACGCGGTCGGACGTG
AAGCCCATCGCCGTCGCCTGTAGGCGCGACAGGCATTCCTCGGCCTTCGTGTAATACCGGCCATTGATCG
ACCAGCCCAGGTCCTGGCAAAGCTCGTAGAACGTGAAGGTGATCGGCTCGCCGATAGGGGTGCGCTTCGC
GTACTCCAACACCTGCTGCCACACCAGTTCGTCATCGTCGGCCCGCAGCTCGACGCCGGTGTAGGTGATC
TTCACGTCCTTGTTGACGTGGAAAATGACCTTGTTTTGCAGCGCCTCGCGCGGGATTTTCTTGTTGCGCG
TGGTGAACAGGGCAGAGCGGGCCGTGTCGTTTGGCATCGCTCGCATCGTGTCCGGCCACGGCGCAATATC
GAACAAGGAAAGCTGCATTTCCTTGATCTGCTGCTTCGTGTGTTTCAGCAACGCGGCCTGCTTGGCCTCG
CTGACCTGTTTTGCCAGGTCCTCGCCGGCGGTTTTTCGCTTCTTGGTCGTCATAGTTCCTCGCGTGTCGA
TGGTCATCGACTTCGCCAAACCTGCCGCCTCCTGTTCGAGACGACGCGAACGCTCCACGGCGGCCGATGG
CGCGGGCAGGGCAGGGGGAGCCAGTTGCACGCTGTCGCGCTCGATCTTGGCCGTAGCTTGCTGGACCATC
GAGCCGACGGACTGGAAGGTTTCGCGGGGCGCACGCATGACGGTGCGGCTTGCGATGGTTTCGGCATCCT
CGGCGGAAAACCCCGCGTCGATCAGTTCTTGCCTGTATGCCTTCCGGTCAAACGTCCGATTCATTCACCC
TCCTTGCGGGATTGCCCCGACTCACGCCGGGGCAATGTGCCCTTATTCCTGATTTGACCCGCCTGGTGCC
TTGGTGTCCAGATAATCCACCTTATCGGCAATGAAGTCGGTCCCGTAGACCGTCTGGCCGTCCTTCTCGT
ACTTGGTATTCCGAATCTTGCCCTGCACGAATACCAGCGACCCCTTGCCCAAATACTTGCCGTGGGCCTC
GGCCTGAGAGCCAAAACACTTGATGCGGAAGAAGTCGGTGCGCTCCTGCTTGTCGCCGGCATCGTTGCGC
CACATCTAGGTACTAAAACAATTCATCCAGTAAAATATAATATTTTATTTTCTCCCAATCAGGCTTGATC
CCCAGTAAGTCAAAAAATAGCTCGACATACTGTTCTTCCCCGATATCCTCCCTGATCGACCGGACGCAGA
AGGCAATGTCATACCACTTGTCCGCCCTGCCGCTTCTCCCAAGATCAATAAAGCCACTTACTTTGCCATC
TTTCACAAAGATGTTGCTGTCTCCCAGGTCGCCGTGGGAAAAGACAAGTTCCTCTTCGGGCTTTTCCGTC
TTTAAAAAATCATACAGCTCGCGCGGATCTTTAAATGGAGTGTCTTCTTCCCAGTTTTCGCAATCCACAT
CGGCCAGATCGTTATTCAGTAAGTAATCCAATTCGGCTAAGCGGCTGTCTAAGCTATTCGTATAGGGACA
ATCCGATATGTCGATGGAGTGAAAGAGCCTGATGCACTCCGCATACAGCTCGATAATCTTTTCAGGGCTT
TGTTCATCTTCATACTCTTCCGAGCAAAGGACGCCATCGGCCTCACTCATGAGCAGATTGCTCCAGCCAT
CATGCCGTTCAAAGTGCAGGACCTTTGGAACAGGCAGCTTTCCTTCCAGCCATAGCATCATGTCCTTTTC
CCGTTCCACATCATAGGTGGTCCCTTTATACCGGCTGTCCGTCATTTTTAAATATAGGTTTTCATTTTCT
CCCACCAGCTTATATACCTTAGCAGGAGACATTCCTTCCGTATCTTTTACGCAGCGGTATTTTTCGATCA
GTTTTTTCAATTCCGGTGATATTCTCATTTTAGCCATTTATTATTTCCTTCCTCTTTTCTACAGTATTTA
AAGATACCCCAAGAAGCTAATTATAACAAGACGAACTCCAATTCACTGTTCCTTGCATTCTAAAACCTTA
AATACCAGAAAACAGCTTTTTCAAAGTTGTTTTCAAAGTTGGCGTATAACATAGTATCGACGGAGCCGAT
TTTGAAACCACAATTATGGGTGATGCTGCCAACTTACTGATTTAGTGTATGATGGTGTTTTTGAGGTGCT
CCAGTGGCTTCTGTTTCTATCAGCTGTCCCTCCTGTTCAGCTACTGACGGGGTGGTGCGTAACGGCAAAA
GCACCGCCGGACATCAGCGCTATCTCTGCTCTCACTGCCGTAAAACATGGCAACTGCAGTTCACTTACAC
CGCTTCTCAACCCGGTACGCACCAGAAAATCATTGATATGGCCATGAATGGCGTTGGATGCCGGGCAACA
GCCCGCATTATGGGCGTTGGCCTCAACACGATTTTACGTCACTTAAAAAACTCAGGCCGCAGTCGGTAAC
CTCGCGCATACAGCCGGGCAGTGACGTCATCGTCTGCGCGGAAATGGACGAACAGTGGGGCTATGTCGGG
GCTAAATCGCGCCAGCGCTGGCTGTTTTACGCGTATGACAGTCTCCGGAAGACGGTTGTTGCGCACGTAT
TCGGTGAACGCACTATGGCGACGCTGGGGCGTCTTATGAGCCTGCTGTCACCCTTTGACGTGGTGATATG
GATGACGGATGGCTGGCCGCTGTATGAATCCCGCCTGAAGGGAAAGCTGCACGTAATCAGCAAGCGATAT
ACGCAGCGAATTGAGCGGCATAACCTGAATCTGAGGCAGCACCTGGCACGGCTGGGACGGAAGTCGCTGT
CGTTCTCAAAATCGGTGGAGCTGCATGACAAAGTCATCGGGCATTATCTGAACATAAAACACTATCAATA
AGTTGGAGTCATTACCCAATTATGATAGAATTTACAAGCTATAAGGTTATTGTCCTGGGTTTCAAGCATT
AGTCCATGCAAGTTTTTATGCTTTGCCCATTCTATAGATATATTGATAAGCGCGCTGCCTATGCCTTGCC
CCCTGAAATCCTTACATACGGCGATATCTTCTATATAAAAGATATATTATCTTATCAGTATTGTCAATAT
ATTCAAGGCAATCTGCCTCCTCATCCTCTTCATCCTCTTCGTCTTGGTAGCTTTTTAAATATGGCGCTTC
ATAGAGTAATTCTGTAAAGGTCCAATTCTCGTTTTCATACCTCGGTATAATCTTACCTATCACCTCAAAT
GGTTCGCTGGGTTTATCGCACCCCCGAACACGAGCACGGCACCCGCGACCACTATGCCAAGAATGCCCAA
GGTAAAAATTGCCGGCCCCGCCATGAAGTCCGTGAATGCCCCGACGGCCGAAGTGAAGGGCAGGCCGCCA
CCCAGGCCGCCGCCCTCACTGCCCGGCACCTGGTCGCTGAATGTCGATGCCAGCACCTGCGGCACGTCAA
TGCTTCCGGGCGTCGCGCTCGGGCTGATCGCCCATCCCGTTACTGCCCCGATCCCGGCAATGGCAAGGAC
TGCCAGCGCTGCCATTTTTGGGGTGAGGCCGTTCGCGGCCGAGGGGCGCAGCCCCTGGGGGGATGGGAGG
CCCGCGTTAGCGGGCCGGGAGGGTTCGAGAAGGGGGGGCACCCCCCTTCGGCGTGCGCGGTCACGCGCAC
AGGGCGCAGCCCTGGTTAAAAACAAGGTTTATAAATATTGGTTTAAAAGCAGGTTAAAAGACAGGTTAGC
GGTGGCCGAAAAACGGGCGGAAACCCTTGCAAATGCTGGATTTTCTGCCTGTGGACAGCCCCTCAAATGT
CAATAGGTGCGCCCCTCATCTGTCAGCACTCTGCCCCTCAAGTGTCAAGGATCGCGCCCCTCATCTGTCA
GTAGTCGCGCCCCTCAAGTGTCAATACCGCAGGGCACTTATCCCCAGGCTTGTCCACATCATCTGTGGGA
AACTCGCGTAAAATCAGGCGTTTTCGCCGATTTGCGAGGCTGGCCAGCTCCACGTCGCCGGCCGAAATCG
AGCCTGCCCCTCATCTGTCAACGCCGCGCCGGGTGAGTCGGCCCCTCAAGTGTCAACGTCCGCCCCTCAT
CTGTCAGTGAGGGCCAAGTTTTCCGCGAGGTATCCACAACGCCGGCGGCCGGCCGCGGTGTCTCGCACAC
GGCTTCGACGGCGTTTCTGGCGCGTTTGCAGGGCCATAGACGGCCGCCAGCCCAGCGGCGAGGGCAACCA
GCCCGGTGAGCGTCGGAAAGGCGCTCGGTCTTG
Features (pLannotate 1.2.2; 40 found; start..end, strand, type, name):
    118..489     -  CDS            traJ: oriT-recognizing protein; traJ
    522..631     -  oriT           oriT: incP origin of transfer
    763..953     +  rep_origin     ori (fragment): high-copy-number ColE1/pMB1/pBR322/pUC origin of replication
   1312..1962    -  CDS            TetR: tetracycline resistance regulatory protein; tetR
   2068..2317    +  CDS            TcR (fragment): tetracycline efflux protein; tetA; confers resistance to tetracycline
   2427..2451    -  misc_feature   RB T-DNA repeat: right border repeat from nopaline C58 T-DNA
   2575..2692    +  promoter       NOS promoter (fragment): nopaline synthase promoter
   3659..3683    +  protein_bind   attB1: mutant version of attB; recombination site for the Gateway® BP reaction BP Clonase™
   3705..3752    +  CDS            2xFLAG: two tandem FLAG® epitope tags
   3804..8093    +  CDS            pcoCas9: Cas9 endonuclease from the Streptococcus pyogenes Type II CRISPR/Cas system plant codon-optimized Cas9 gene containing the potato IV2 intron
   8152..8404    +  terminator     NOS terminator: nopaline synthase terminator and poly(A) signal
   8449..8469    +  protein_bind   attB5: mutant version of attB; core recombination site for the Gateway® BP reaction BP Clonase™
   8824..8899    +  misc_RNA       gRNA scaffold: guide RNA scaffold for the Streptococcus pyogenes CRISPR/Cas9 system
   8911..8932    -  protein_bind   attB2 (fragment): mutant version of attB; recombination site for the Gateway® BP reaction BP Clonase™
   9413..9488    +  misc_RNA       gRNA scaffold: guide RNA scaffold for the Streptococcus pyogenes CRISPR/Cas9 system
   9500..9521    -  protein_bind   attB2 (fragment): mutant version of attB; recombination site for the Gateway® BP reaction BP Clonase™
   9543..9564    -  protein_bind   attB2 (fragment): mutant version of attB; recombination site for the Gateway® BP reaction BP Clonase™
  10045..10120   +  misc_RNA       gRNA scaffold: guide RNA scaffold for the Streptococcus pyogenes CRISPR/Cas9 system
  10132..10153   -  protein_bind   attB2 (fragment): mutant version of attB; recombination site for the Gateway® BP reaction BP Clonase™
  10175..10199   -  protein_bind   attB2: mutant version of attB; recombination site for the Gateway® BP reaction BP Clonase™
  10237..10944   +  terminator     OCS terminator: octopine synthase terminator
  10945..10964   +  misc_feature   MCS (fragment): pUC18/19 multiple cloning site
  11494..11835   +  promoter       CaMV 35S promoter: strong constitutive promoter from cauliflower mosaic virus
  11860..12411   +  CDS            BlpR: phosphinothricin acetyltransferase; Streptomyces hygroscopicus bar; confers resistance to bialophos or phosphinothricin
  12426..12539   +  CDS            bah (fragment): BAH_STRHY - Protein inferred from homology: Swiss-Prot protein existence level 3. This protein removes the N-acetyl group from bialaphos as one of the final steps of the bialaphos biosynthetic pathway. From Streptomyces hygroscopicus.
  12532..12549   -  misc_feature   MCS (fragment): pUC18/19 multiple cloning site
  12555..12807   +  terminator     NOS terminator: nopaline synthase terminator and poly(A) signal
  12816..12971   +  CDS            lacZα (fragment) (sequence partly withheld): LacZα fragment of β-galactosidase; lacZ fragment
  12969..13269   +  rep_origin     M13 ori (fragment) (sequence partly withheld): M13 bacteriophage origin of replication; arrow indicates direction of (+) strand synthesis
  13270..13400   +  CDS            lacI (fragment): lac repressor; lacI; The lac repressor binds to the lac operator to inhibit transcription in E. coli. This inhibition can be relieved by adding lactose or isopropyl-β-D-thiogalactopyranoside (IPTG).
  13454..13478   -  misc_feature   LB T-DNA repeat: left border repeat from nopaline C58 T-DNA
  14987..15050   -  CDS            TetR (fragment): tetracycline resistance regulatory protein; tetR
  15074..16222   -  CDS            trfA: trans-acting replication protein that binds to and activates oriV
  16521..17315   -  CDS            KanR: aminoglycoside phosphotransferase; aphA-3; confers resistance to kanamycin
  17507..18274   +  mobile_element IS1: prokaryotic transposable element IS1
  18283..18432   -  CDS            satA (fragment): STA_BACSU - Also known as yyaR. Experimental evidence at protein level: Swiss-Prot protein existence level 1. Involved in resistance to streptothricin, a broad-spectrum antibiotic produced by streptomycetes. Detoxifies streptothricin via acetylation of the beta amino group of the first beta-lysyl moiety of streptothricin. From Bacillus subtilis (strain 168).
  18431..18625   -  CDS            satA (fragment): STA_BACSU - Also known as yyaR. Experimental evidence at protein level: Swiss-Prot protein existence level 1. Involved in resistance to streptothricin, a broad-spectrum antibiotic produced by streptomycetes. Detoxifies streptothricin via acetylation of the beta amino group of the first beta-lysyl moiety of streptothricin. From Bacillus subtilis (strain 168).
  18628..18903   -  CDS            klaC (fragment): KLAC_ECOLX - Also known as telB. Protein predicted: Swiss-Prot protein existence level 4. Belongs to the kla operon, which is associated with cryptic tellurite resistance, and IncW plasmid fertility inhibition. From Escherichia coli.
  18975..19589   -  rep_origin     oriV: origin of replication for the bacterial F plasmid
  19582..80      -  CDS            traI (fragment) (across the origin): TRAI6_ECOLX - Experimental evidence at protein level: Swiss-Prot protein existence level 1. The initiation process of transfer DNA synthesis requires the interaction of at least three plasmid-specific components (TraH, I, and J) at the transfer origin resulting in the assembly of a specialised nucleoprotein complex - the relaxosome. Site- and strand-specific cleavage at the transfer origin is dependent on TraI and TraJ. From Escherichia coli.
