[The description below was written by a language model from this plasmid's Addgene catalogue record and pLannotate feature annotations shown in this document.]
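Description:
pSC51 (also recorded as pSG218GG) is a roughly 19.6 kb plant-expression CRISPR/Cas9 binary vector built on the pSC218 backbone by Gateway cloning. It is designed to mutate two soybean genes, Glyma.12g075700 and Glyma.11g145900 (Drb2a/b), which belong to the small RNA processing pathway. The backbone carries broad-host-range RK2/IncP-type functions: oriV with its activator trfA, plus oriT, traJ and a traI fragment for conjugal mobilisation. This is consistent with the low-copy designation and with shuttling between E. coli and Agrobacterium. Bacterial selection is by kanamycin (aphA-3). An IS1 element and fragments of tetracycline-resistance, ColE1 ori and other genes are also detected in the backbone, apparently as remnants.

Between the nopaline-type right and left T-DNA borders sit three functional units. The first is a plant codon-optimised Streptococcus pyogenes Cas9 containing the potato IV2 intron, with an N-terminal 2xFLAG tag and a NOS terminator, flanked by attB1 and attB5 sites. Its promoter is not annotated in the feature table, and the catalogue text is ambiguous, naming both rolD and Gmubi. The second is an array of guide RNA cassettes delimited by attB2-type sites and followed by an OCS terminator; the promoters driving the guides are likewise not annotated. Although described as a two-plex construct, the sequence shows three gRNA scaffolds. This matches the depositor's note that one of the two guides is present in duplicate, which is reported not to affect function. The third unit is a CaMV 35S-driven bar gene with a NOS terminator, conferring phosphinothricin/bialaphos resistance for selecting transformed plant tissue. The construct is intended for generating heritable targeted mutations in soybean.
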