Addgene plasmid #104825: pSC51
Purpose: CRISPR/Cas9 2xplex gRNA targeting Glyma.12g075700, Glyma.11g145900 (Drb2ab). Also expresses Cas9 from rolD promoter from Gmubi promoter
Depositing lab: Robert Stupar. Depositing organization: University of Minnesota. Publication: CRISPR/Cas9 and TALENs generate heritable mutations for genes involved in small RNA processing of Glycine max and Medicago truncatula. Curtin SJ, Xiong Y, Michno JM, Campbell BW, Stec AO, Cermak T, Starker C, Voytas DF, Eamens AL, Stupar RM. Plant Biotechnol J. 2017 Oct 31. doi: 10.1111/pbi.12857. PubMed 29087011.
Backbone
  Vector backbone: pSC218
  Vector type: Plant Expression, CRISPR
Growth in bacteria
  Bacterial resistance: Kanamycin, 50 μg/mL
  Growth temperature: 37°C
  Growth strain: DH5alpha
  Copy number: Low Copy
Gene/Insert
  Gene/Insert name: Glyma.12g075700, Glyma.11g145900 (alt name: Drb2ab)
  gRNA/shRNA sequence: tgccaagaataagaaacaag, ttagctggaatcatgtttac
  Cloning method: Gateway Cloning
Terms and licenses: Academic/Nonprofit Terms; Industry Terms: Not Available to Industry
Depositor comments: 112-277:2.1. Alternative name of plasmid: pSG218GG. Please note that this plasmid contains two (ttagctggaatcatgtttac) gRNA cassettes. The plasmid still functions as described in the publication.
How to cite: pSC51 was a gift from Robert Stupar (Addgene plasmid # 104825 ; http://n2t.net/addgene:104825 ; RRID:Addgene_104825)
